Addgene plasmid #89666: pSB1A3_GFP_dT31
Purpose: expression of doubleTAL staple protein dT31 with N-terminally fused cycle3-GFP
Depositing lab: Hendrik Dietz. Depositing organization: Technische Universitaet Muenchen (TUM). Publication: Self-assembly of genetically encoded DNA-protein hybrid nanoscale shapes. Praetorius F, Dietz H. Science. 2017 Mar 24;355(6331). pii: eaam5488. doi: 10.1126/science.aam5488. PubMed 28336611.
Backbone
  Vector backbone: pSB1A3
  Backbone manufacturer: igem parts registry
  Vector type: Bacterial Expression
Growth in bacteria
  Bacterial resistance: Ampicillin, 100 μg/mL
  Growth temperature: 37°C
  Growth strain: DH5alpha
  Copy number: High Copy
Gene/Insert
  Gene/Insert name: GFP_dT31
  Species: Synthetic
  Insert size (bp): 6000
  Promoter: T7
  Tag / fusion protein: His6 (C terminal on insert)
  Cloning method: Restriction Enzyme; 5′ cloning site unknown (unknown if destroyed); 3′ cloning site unknown (unknown if destroyed)
  Sequencing primers: 5′ attaccgcctttgagtgagc; 3′ tgccacctgacgtctaagaa
Terms and licenses: Academic/Nonprofit Terms; Industry Terms: Not Available to Industry
How to cite: pSB1A3_GFP_dT31 was a gift from Hendrik Dietz (Addgene plasmid # 89666 ; http://n2t.net/addgene:89666 ; RRID:Addgene_89666)
