[The description below was written by a language model from this plasmid's Addgene catalogue record and pLannotate feature annotations shown in this document.]
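Description:
pSB1A3_GFP_dT31 is a bacterial expression plasmid built on the pSB1A3 backbone from the iGEM parts registry. It is a high-copy vector of about 8 kb that replicates in E. coli from a ColE1/pUC-type origin and is selected with ampicillin through a bla promoter-driven β-lactamase gene. The backbone also contributes transcription terminators flanking the cloning region (a his operon terminator upstream in reverse orientation and a putative bacterial terminator downstream), which insulate the insert from read-through transcription.

The payload is a synthetic open reading frame of roughly 6 kb, GFP_dT31, placed behind a T7 promoter and the efficient ribosome binding site from phage T7 gene 10, so expression requires a host that supplies T7 RNA polymerase. The coding region begins with a GFP variant derived from Aequorea victoria, recorded as cycle3-GFP, fused to the N-terminus of the "double-TAL" staple protein dT31. A His6 tag is listed at the C-terminus for affinity purification, although it is not annotated in the feature table. The annotation software detects two separated fragments with homology to the Xanthomonas TAL effectors AvrXa10 and AvrBs3, consistent with two TAL effector-derived DNA-binding domains joined in one polypeptide. The repeat regions that lie between and after these fragments are not individually annotated, and the record does not state their target sequences.

According to the record, the plasmid is used to express dT31 as a fluorescently labelled staple protein, in the context of work on self-assembly of genetically encoded DNA-protein hybrid nanoscale shapes. A protein with two sequence-specific DNA-binding modules can presumably bridge two sites on double-stranded DNA, while the GFP fusion provides a visible marker.
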