Features (pLannotate 1.2.2; 10 found; start..end, strand, type, name):
    943..1531    +  rep_origin     ori: high-copy-number ColE1/pMB1/pBR322/pUC origin of replication
   1726..1783    -  terminator     his operon terminator: This putative transcriptin terminator from the E. coli his operon has a 2-bp deletion introduced during synthesis. Its efficiency has not been determined.
   1801..1819    +  promoter       T7 promoter: promoter for bacteriophage T7 RNA polymerase
   1851..1873    +  RBS            RBS: efficient ribosome binding site from bacteriophage T7 gene 10 (Olins and Rangwala, 1989)
   1880..2593    +  CDS            &alpha;GFP: &alpha;GFP is a basic (constitutively fluorescent) long stokes shift fluorescent protein published in 1996, derived from Aequorea victoria.
   2606..3124    +  CDS            avrXa10 (fragment): AVX10_XANOO - Experimental evidence at protein level: Swiss-Prot protein existence level 1. Avirulence protein. Induces the hypersensitive response (HR)in rice plants carrying the resistance gene Xa10. Activity depends on the presence of the core repeat domains; replacement with repeat domains from other proteins (AvrBs3 of X.euvesicatoria (AC P14727) or AvrXa7 of this organism) does not elicit the HR. Probably acts as a transcription factor in its host plant (rice) to induce plant resistance or disease. From Xanthomonas oryzae pv. oryzae.
   5069..5587    +  CDS            avrBs3 (fragment): AVRB3_XANEU - Experimental evidence at protein level: Swiss-Prot protein existence level 1. Avirulence protein. Acts as a transcription factor in C.annuum plants. In susceptible plants lacking the Bs3 resistance gene induces expression of a number of genes, including genes homologous to a family of auxin-induced genes, alpha-expansin genes, pectate lyase, anthocyanidin glucoside rhamnosyl transferase and at least one transcription factor, UPA20. Their expression leads to plant hypertrophy in mesophyll cells, probably mainly mediated by UPA20 (PubMed:17962565). In resistant plants induces the h
   7645..7688    +  terminator     bacterial terminator: putative bacterial transcription terminator
   7778..7882    +  promoter       AmpR promoter: bla
   7883..772     +  CDS            AmpR (across the origin): β-lactamase; bla; confers resistance to ampicillin, carbenicillin, and related antibiotics
>Addgene plasmid #89666 | pSB1A3_GFP_dT31 | depositor full sequence | sequence record 173781 | pSB1A3_GFP_dT31 sequence 7971 bps
AGTAAAAGATGCTGAAGATCAGTTGGGTGCACGAGTGGGTTATATCGAACTGGATCTCAACAGCGGTAAG
ATCCTTGAGAGTTTTCGCCCCGAAGAACGTTTTCCAATGATGAGCACTTTTAAAGTTCTGCTATGTGGCG
CGGTATTATCCCGTATTGACGCCGGGCAAGAGCAACTCGGTCGCCGCATACACTATTCTCAGAATGACTT
GGTTGAGTACTCACCAGTCACAGAAAAGCATCTTACGGATGGCATGACAGTAAGAGAATTATGCAGTGCT
GCCATAACCATGAGTGATAACACTGCGGCCAACTTACTTCTGACAACGATCGGAGGACCGAAGGAGCTAA
CCGCTTTTTTGCACAACATGGGGGATCATGTAACTCGCCTTGATCGTTGGGAACCGGAGCTGAATGAAGC
CATACCAAACGACGAGCGTGACACCACGATGCCTGTAGCAATGGCAACAACGTTGCGCAAACTATTAACT
GGCGAACTACTTACTCTAGCTTCCCGGCAACAATTAATAGACTGGATGGAGGCGGATAAAGTTGCAGGAC
CACTTCTGCGCTCGGCCCTTCCGGCTGGCTGGTTTATTGCTGATAAATCTGGAGCCGGTGAGCGTGGGTC
TCGCGGTATCATTGCAGCACTGGGGCCAGATGGTAAGCCCTCCCGTATCGTAGTTATCTACACGACGGGG
AGTCAGGCAACTATGGATGAACGAAATAGACAGATCGCTGAGATAGGTGCCTCACTGATTAAGCATTGGT
AACTGTCAGACCAAGTTTACTCATATATACTTTAGATTGATTTAAAACTTCATTTTTAATTTAAAAGGAT
CTAGGTGAAGATCCTTTTTGATAATCTCATGACCAAAATCCCTTAACGTGAGTTTTCGTTCCACTGAGCG
TCAGACCCCGTAGAAAAGATCAAAGGATCTTCTTGAGATCCTTTTTTTCTGCGCGTAATCTGCTGCTTGC
AAACAAAAAAACCACCGCTACCAGCGGTGGTTTGTTTGCCGGATCAAGAGCTACCAACTCTTTTTCCGAA
GGTAACTGGCTTCAGCAGAGCGCAGATACCAAATACTGTTCTTCTAGTGTAGCCGTAGTTAGGCCACCAC
TTCAAGAACTCTGTAGCACCGCCTACATACCTCGCTCTGCTAATCCTGTTACCAGTGGCTGCTGCCAGTG
GCGATAAGTCGTGTCTTACCGGGTTGGACTCAAGACGATAGTTACCGGATAAGGCGCAGCGGTCGGGCTG
AACGGGGGGTTCGTGCACACAGCCCAGCTTGGAGCGAACGACCTACACCGAACTGAGATACCTACAGCGT
GAGCTATGAGAAAGCGCCACGCTTCCCGAAGGGAGAAAGGCGGACAGGTATCCGGTAAGCGGCAGGGTCG
GAACAGGAGAGCGCACGAGGGAGCTTCCAGGGGGAAACGCCTGGTATCTTTATAGTCCTGTCGGGTTTCG
CCACCTCTGACTTGAGCGTCGATTTTTGTGATGCTCGTCAGGGGGGCGGAGCCTGTGGAAAAACGCCAGC
AACGCGGCCTTTTTACGGTTCCTGGCCTTTTGCTGGCCTTTTGCTCACATGTTCTTTCCTGCGTTATCCC
CTGATTCTGTGGATAACCGTATTACCGCCTTTGAGTGAGCTGATACCGCTCGCCGCAGCCGAACGACCGA
GCGCAGCGAGTCAGTGAGCGAGGAAGCCTGCATAACGCGAAGTAATCTTTTCGGTTTTAAAGAAAAAGGG
CAGGGTGGTGACACCTTGCCCTTTTTTGCCGGACTGCAGCGGCCGCTAGCTAATACGACTCACTATAGGG
AGACCACAACGGTTTCCCTCTAGAAATAATTTTGTTTAACTTTAAGAAGGAGATAAACAATGGGTAAAGG
AGAAGAACTTTTCACTGGAGTTGTCCCAATTCTTGTTGAATTAGATGGTGATGTTAATGGGCACAAATTT
TCTGTCAGTGGAGAGGGTGAAGGTGATGCAACATACGGAAAACTTACCCTTAAATTTATTTGCACTACTG
GAAAACTACCTGTTCCGTGGCCAACACTTGTCACTACTTTCTCTTATGGTGTTCAATGCTTTTCCCGTTA
TCCGGATCATATGAAACGGCATGACTTTTTCAAGAGTGCCATGCCCGAAGGTTATGTACAGGAACGCACT
ATATCTTTCAAAGATGACGGGAACTACAAGACGCGTGCTGAAGTCAAGTTTGAAGGTGATACCCTTGTTA
ATCGTATCGAGTTAAAAGGTATTGATTTTAAAGAAGATGGAAACATTCTCGGACACAAACTCGAGTACAA
CTATAACTCACACAATGTATACATCACGGCAGACAAACAAAAGAATGGAATCAAAGCTAACTTCAAAATT
CGCCACAACATTGAAGATGGATCCGTTCAACTAGCAGACCATTATCAACAAAATACTCCAATTGGCGATG
GCCCTGTCCTTTTACCAGACAACCATTACCTGTCCACACAATCTGCCCTTTCGAAAGATCCCAATGAAAA
GAGAGACCACATGGTCCTTCTTGAGTTTGTAACAGCTGCTGGGATTACACATGGCATGGATGAACTATAC
AAGTGGGGTCTTAGCGCGGGCGCCGTAGATTTGAGAACTTTGGGATATTCACAGCAGCAGCAGGAAAAGA
TCAAGCCCAAAGTGAGGTCGACAGTCGCGCAGCATCACGAAGCGCTGGTGGGTCATGGGTTTACACATGC
CCACATCGTAGCCTTGTCGCAGCACCCTGCAGCCCTTGGCACGGTCGCCGTCAAGTACCAGGACATGATT
GCGGCGTTGCCGGAAGCCACACATGAGGCGATCGTCGGTGTGGGGAAACAGTGGAGCGGAGCCCGAGCGC
TTGAGGCCCTGTTGACGGTCGCGGGAGAGCTGAGAGGGCCTCCCCTTCAGCTGGACACGGGCCAGTTGCT
GAAGATCGCGAAGCGGGGAGGAGTCACGGCGGTCGAGGCGGTGCACGCGTGGCGCAATGCGCTCACGGGA
GCACCCCTCAACCTGACCCCAGAGCAGGTCGTGGCAATCGCCTCCAACATTGGTGGCAAACAGGCTCTGG
AAACTGTCCAGCGCCTGCTTCCCGTGCTGTGCCAAGCGCACGGGTTGACCCCAGAGCAGGTCGTGGCCAT
TGCCTCGAATGGAGGTGGCAAACAGGCTCTGGAAACCGTACAACGATTGCTGCCGGTGCTGTGCCAAGCG
CACGGACTTACCCCAGAGCAGGTCGTGGCAATCGCCTCCAACATTGGTGGCAAACAGGCTCTGGAAACTG
TCCAGCGCCTGCTTCCCGTGCTGTGCCAAGCGCACGGTTTAACCCCAGAGCAGGTCGTGGCAATCGCCTC
CAACATTGGTGGCAAACAGGCTCTGGAAACTGTCCAGCGCCTGCTTCCCGTGCTGTGCCAAGCGCACGGG
CTCACCCCAGAGCAGGTCGTGGCAATCGCCTCCAACATTGGTGGCAAACAGGCTCTGGAAACTGTCCAGC
GCCTGCTTCCCGTGCTGTGCCAAGCGCACGGTCTGACCCCAGAGCAGGTCGTGGCCATTGCCTCGAATGG
AGGTGGCAAACAGGCTCTGGAAACCGTACAACGATTGCTGCCGGTGCTGTGCCAAGCGCACGGGTTAACC
CCAGAGCAGGTCGTGGCAATCGCGAGCAATAACGGTGGCAAACAGGCTCTGGAAACGGTGCAGAGGCTCC
TTCCAGTGCTGTGCCAAGCGCACGGACTCACCCCAGAGCAGGTCGTGGCCATTGCCTCGAATGGAGGTGG
CAAACAGGCTCTGGAAACCGTACAACGATTGCTGCCGGTGCTGTGCCAAGCGCACGGTTTGACCCCAGAG
CAGGTCGTGGCGATCGCAAGCCACGACGGTGGCAAACAGGCTCTGGAAACAGTACAGAGGCTGTTGCCTG
TGCTGTGCCAAGCGCACGGGTTGACCCCAGAGCAGGTCGTGGCAATCGCGAGCAATAACGGTGGCAAACA
GGCTCTGGAAACGGTGCAGAGGCTCCTTCCAGTGCTGTGCCAAGCGCACGGACTTACCCCAGAGCAGGTC
GTGGCAATCGCGAGCAATAACGGTGGCAAACAGGCTCTGGAAACGGTGCAGAGGCTCCTTCCAGTGCTGT
GCCAAGCGCACGGACTGACCCCAGAGCAGGTCGTGGCCATTGCCTCGAATGGAGGTGGCAAACAGGCTCT
GGAAACCGTACAACGATTGCTGCCGGTGCTGTGCCAAGCGCACGGCCTGACCCCAGAGCAGGTCGTGGCC
ATTGCCTCGAATGGAGGTGGCAAACAGGCTCTGGAAACCGTACAACGATTGCTGCCGGTGCTGTGCCAAG
CGCACGGTTTAACCCCAGAGCAGGTCGTGGCAATCGCGAGCAATAACGGTGGCAAACAGGCTCTGGAAAC
GGTGCAGAGGCTCCTTCCAGTGCTGTGCCAAGCGCACGGGCTCACCCCAGAGCAGGTCGTGGCGATCGCA
AGCCACGACGGTGGCAAACAGGCTCTGGAAACAGTACAGAGGCTGTTGCCTGTGCTGTGCCAAGCGCACG
GTCTGACCCCAGAGCAGGTCGTGGCGATCGCAAGCCACGACGGTGGCAAACAGGCTCTGGAAACAGTACA
GAGGCTGTTGCCTGTGCTGTGCCAAGCGCACGGGTTAACCCCAGAGCAGGTCGTGGCAATCGCGAGCAAT
AACGGTGGCAAACAGGCTCTGGAAACGGTGCAGAGGCTCCTTCCAGTGCTGTGCCAAGCGCACGGACTCA
CCCCAGAGCAGGTCGTGGCCATTGCCTCGAATGGAGGTGGCAAACAGGCTCTGGAAACCGTACAACGATT
GCTGCCGGTGCTGTGCCAAGCGCACGGGTTGACCCCAGAGCAGGTCGTGGCGATCGCAAGCCACGACGGT
GGCAAACAGGCTCTGGAAACAGTACAGAGGCTGTTGCCTGTGCTGTGCCAAGCGCACGGACTTACCCCAG
AGCAGGTCGTGGCCATTGCCTCGAATGGAGGTGGCAAACAGGCTCTGGAAACCGTACAACGATTGCTGCC
GGTGCTGTGCCAAGCGCACGGACTGAGCGCGGGCGCCGTAGATTTGAGAACTTTGGGATATTCACAGCAG
CAGCAGGAAAAGATCAAGCCCAAAGTGAGGTCGACAGTCGCGCAGCATCACGAAGCGCTGGTGGGTCATG
GGTTTACACATGCCCACATCGTAGCCTTGTCGCAGCACCCTGCAGCCCTTGGCACGGTCGCCGTCAAGTA
CCAGGACATGATTGCGGCGTTGCCGGAAGCCACACATGAGGCGATCGTCGGTGTGGGGAAACAGTGGAGC
GGAGCCCGAGCGCTTGAGGCCCTGTTGACGGTCGCGGGAGAGCTGAGAGGGCCTCCCCTTCAGCTGGACA
CGGGCCAGTTGCTGAAGATCGCGAAGCGGGGAGGAGTCACGGCGGTCGAGGCGGTGCACGCGTGGCGCAA
TGCGCTCACGGGAGCACCCCTCAACCTGACCCCAGAGCAGGTCGTGGCGATCGCAAGCCACGACGGTGGC
AAACAGGCTCTGGAAACAGTACAGAGGCTGTTGCCTGTGCTGTGCCAAGCGCACGGTTTAACCCCAGAGC
AGGTCGTGGCAATCGCCTCCAACATTGGTGGCAAACAGGCTCTGGAAACTGTCCAGCGCCTGCTTCCCGT
GCTGTGCCAAGCGCACGGGCTCACCCCAGAGCAGGTCGTGGCCATTGCCTCGAATGGAGGTGGCAAACAG
GCTCTGGAAACCGTACAACGATTGCTGCCGGTGCTGTGCCAAGCGCACGGGTTAACCCCAGAGCAGGTCG
TGGCGATCGCAAGCCACGACGGTGGCAAACAGGCTCTGGAAACAGTACAGAGGCTGTTGCCTGTGCTGTG
CCAAGCGCACGGGTTGACCCCAGAGCAGGTCGTGGCGATCGCAAGCCACGACGGTGGCAAACAGGCTCTG
GAAACAGTACAGAGGCTGTTGCCTGTGCTGTGCCAAGCGCACGGACTTACCCCAGAGCAGGTCGTGGCAA
TCGCGAGCAATAACGGTGGCAAACAGGCTCTGGAAACGGTGCAGAGGCTCCTTCCAGTGCTGTGCCAAGC
GCACGGACTGACCCCAGAGCAGGTCGTGGCGATCGCAAGCCACGACGGTGGCAAACAGGCTCTGGAAACA
GTACAGAGGCTGTTGCCTGTGCTGTGCCAAGCGCACGGCCTGACCCCAGAGCAGGTCGTGGCAATCGCGA
GCAATAACGGTGGCAAACAGGCTCTGGAAACGGTGCAGAGGCTCCTTCCAGTGCTGTGCCAAGCGCACGG
TTTAACCCCAGAGCAGGTCGTGGCAATCGCGAGCAATAACGGTGGCAAACAGGCTCTGGAAACGGTGCAG
AGGCTCCTTCCAGTGCTGTGCCAAGCGCACGGGCTCACCCCAGAGCAGGTCGTGGCAATCGCCTCCAACA
TTGGTGGCAAACAGGCTCTGGAAACTGTCCAGCGCCTGCTTCCCGTGCTGTGCCAAGCGCACGGCCTAAC
CCCAGAGCAGGTCGTGGCCATTGCCTCGAATGGAGGTGGCAAACAGGCTCTGGAAACCGTACAACGATTG
CTGCCGGTGCTGTGCCAAGCGCACGGTCTGACCCCAGAGCAGGTCGTGGCGATCGCAAGCCACGACGGTG
GCAAACAGGCTCTGGAAACAGTACAGAGGCTGTTGCCTGTGCTGTGCCAAGCGCACGGGTTAACCCCAGA
GCAGGTCGTGGCCATTGCCTCGAATGGAGGTGGCAAACAGGCTCTGGAAACCGTACAACGATTGCTGCCG
GTGCTGTGCCAAGCGCACGGACTCACCCCAGAGCAGGTCGTGGCCATTGCCTCGAATGGAGGTGGCAAAC
AGGCTCTGGAAACCGTACAACGATTGCTGCCGGTGCTGTGCCAAGCGCACGGGTTGACCCCAGAGCAGGT
CGTGGCGATCGCAAGCCACGACGGTGGCAAACAGGCTCTGGAAACAGTACAGAGGCTGTTGCCTGTGCTG
TGCCAAGCGCACGGACTTACCCCAGAGCAGGTCGTGGCCATTGCCTCGAATGGAGGTGGCAAACAGGCTC
TGGAAACCGTACAACGATTGCTGCCGGTGCTGTGCCAAGCGCACGGACTGACCCCAGAGCAGGTCGTGGC
GATCGCAAGCCACGACGGTGGCAAACAGGCTCTGGAAACAGTACAGAGGCTGTTGCCTGTGCTGTGCCAA
GCGCACGGCCTGACCCCAGAGCAGGTCGTGGCAATCGCGAGCAATAACGGTGGCAAACAGGCTCTGGAAA
CGGTGCAGAGGCTCCTTCCAGTGCTGTGCCAAGCGCACGGTTTAACCCCAGAGCAGGTCGTGGCAATCGC
CTCCAACATTGGTGGCAAACAGGCTCTGGAAACTGTCCAGCGCCTGCTTCCCGTGCTGTGCCAAGCGCAC
GGGCTCACCCCAGAGCAGGTCGTGGCCATTGCCTCGAATGGAGGTGGCAAACAGGCTCTGGAATCTATCG
TTGCTCAGCTGTCACGTCCGGACCCGGCTCTGGCTGCTCTGACCAACGACCACCTGGTTGCTCTGGCTTG
CCTGGGTGGTCGTCCGGCTATGGACGCTGTTAAAAAAGGCCTAGTGCCGCGCGGCAGCCACCACCATCAC
CATCATTAATTCCAGAAATCATCCTTAGCGAAAGCTAAGGATTTTTTTTATCTGAAATTCTGCCTCGTGA
TACGCCTATTTTTATAGGTTAATGTCATGATAATAATGGTTTCTTAGACGTCAGGTGGCACTTTTCGGGG
AAATGTGCGCGGAACCCCTATTTGTTTATTTTTCTAAATACATTCAAATATGTATCCGCTCATGAGACAA
TAACCCTGATAAATGCTTCAATAATATTGAAAAAGGAAGAGTATGAGTATTCAACATTTCCGTGTCGCCC
TTATTCCCTTTTTTGCGGCATTTTGCCTTCCTGTTTTTGCTCACCCAGAAACGCTGGTGAA
