Features (pLannotate 1.2.2; 10 found; start..end, strand, type, name):
    943..1531    +  rep_origin     ori: high-copy-number ColE1/pMB1/pBR322/pUC origin of replication
   1726..1783    -  terminator     his operon terminator: This putative transcriptin terminator from the E. coli his operon has a 2-bp deletion introduced during synthesis. Its efficiency has not been determined.
   1801..1819    +  promoter       T7 promoter: promoter for bacteriophage T7 RNA polymerase
   1851..1873    +  RBS            RBS: efficient ribosome binding site from bacteriophage T7 gene 10 (Olins and Rangwala, 1989)
   1880..2593    +  CDS            &alpha;GFP: &alpha;GFP is a basic (constitutively fluorescent) long stokes shift fluorescent protein published in 1996, derived from Aequorea victoria.
   2606..3124    +  CDS            avrXa10 (fragment): AVX10_XANOO - Experimental evidence at protein level: Swiss-Prot protein existence level 1. Avirulence protein. Induces the hypersensitive response (HR)in rice plants carrying the resistance gene Xa10. Activity depends on the presence of the core repeat domains; replacement with repeat domains from other proteins (AvrBs3 of X.euvesicatoria (AC P14727) or AvrXa7 of this organism) does not elicit the HR. Probably acts as a transcription factor in its host plant (rice) to induce plant resistance or disease. From Xanthomonas oryzae pv. oryzae.
   5069..5587    +  CDS            avrBs3 (fragment): AVRB3_XANEU - Experimental evidence at protein level: Swiss-Prot protein existence level 1. Avirulence protein. Acts as a transcription factor in C.annuum plants. In susceptible plants lacking the Bs3 resistance gene induces expression of a number of genes, including genes homologous to a family of auxin-induced genes, alpha-expansin genes, pectate lyase, anthocyanidin glucoside rhamnosyl transferase and at least one transcription factor, UPA20. Their expression leads to plant hypertrophy in mesophyll cells, probably mainly mediated by UPA20 (PubMed:17962565). In resistant plants induces the h
   7645..7688    +  terminator     bacterial terminator: putative bacterial transcription terminator
   7778..7882    +  promoter       AmpR promoter: bla
   7883..772     +  CDS            AmpR (across the origin): β-lactamase; bla; confers resistance to ampicillin, carbenicillin, and related antibiotics
>Addgene plasmid #89666 | pSB1A3_GFP_dT31 | addgene full sequence | sequence record 191965 | Addgene NGS Result
AGTAAAAGATGCTGAAGATCAGTTGGGTGCACGAGTGGGTTACATCGAACTGGATCTCAACAGCGGTAAG
ATCCTTGAGAGTTTTCGCCCCGAAGAACGTTTTCCAATGATGAGCACTTTTAAAGTTCTGCTATGTGGCG
CGGTATTATCCCGTATTGACGCCGGGCAAGAGCAACTCGGTCGCCGCATACACTATTCTCAGAATGACTT
GGTTGAGTACTCACCAGTCACAGAAAAGCATCTTACGGATGGCATGACAGTAAGAGAATTATGCAGTGCT
GCCATAACCATGAGTGATAACACTGCGGCCAACTTACTTCTGACAACGATCGGAGGACCGAAGGAGCTAA
CCGCTTTTTTGCACAACATGGGGGATCATGTAACTCGCCTTGATCGTTGGGAACCGGAGCTGAATGAAGC
CATACCAAACGACGAGCGTGACACCACGATGCCTGTAGCAATGGCAACAACGTTGCGCAAACTATTAACT
GGCGAACTACTTACTCTAGCTTCCCGGCAACAATTAATAGACTGGATGGAGGCGGATAAAGTTGCAGGAC
CACTTCTGCGCTCGGCCCTTCCGGCTGGCTGGTTTATTGCTGATAAATCTGGAGCCGGTGAGCGTGGGTC
TCGCGGTATCATTGCAGCACTGGGGCCAGATGGTAAGCCCTCCCGTATCGTAGTTATCTACACGACGGGG
AGTCAGGCAACTATGGATGAACGAAATAGACAGATCGCTGAGATAGGTGCCTCACTGATTAAGCATTGGT
AACTGTCAGACCAAGTTTACTCATATATACTTTAGATTGATTTAAAACTTCATTTTTAATTTAAAAGGAT
CTAGGTGAAGATCCTTTTTGATAATCTCATGACCAAAATCCCTTAACGTGAGTTTTCGTTCCACTGAGCG
TCAGACCCCGTAGAAAAGATCAAAGGATCTTCTTGAGATCCTTTTTTTCTGCGCGTAATCTGCTGCTTGC
AAACAAAAAAACCACCGCTACCAGCGGTGGTTTGTTTGCCGGATCAAGAGCTACCAACTCTTTTTCCGAA
GGTAACTGGCTTCAGCAGAGCGCAGATACCAAATACTGTTCTTCTAGTGTAGCCGTAGTTAGGCCACCAC
TTCAAGAACTCTGTAGCACCGCCTACATACCTCGCTCTGCTAATCCTGTTACCAGTGGCTGCTGCCAGTG
GCGATAAGTCGTGTCTTACCGGGTTGGACTCAAGACGATAGTTACCGGATAAGGCGCAGCGGTCGGGCTG
AACGGGGGGTTCGTGCACACAGCCCAGCTTGGAGCGAACGACCTACACCGAACTGAGATACCTACAGCGT
GAGCTATGAGAAAGCGCCACGCTTCCCGAAGGGAGAAAGGCGGACAGGTATCCGGTAAGCGGCAGGGTCG
GAACAGGAGAGCGCACGAGGGAGCTTCCAGGGGGAAACGCCTGGTATCTTTATAGTCCTGTCGGGTTTCG
CCACCTCTGACTTGAGCGTCGATTTTTGTGATGCTCGTCAGGGGGGCGGAGCCTGTGGAAAAACGCCAGC
AACGCGGCCTTTTTACGGTTCCTGGCCTTTTGCTGGCCTTTTGCTCACATGTTCTTTCCTGCGTTATCCC
CTGATTCTGTGGATAACCGTATTACCGCCTTTGAGTGAGCTGATACCGCTCGCCGCAGCCGAACGACCGA
GCGCAGCGAGTCAGTGAGCGAGGAAGCCTGCATAACGCGAAGTAATCTTTTCGGTTTTAAAGAAAAAGGG
CAGGGTGGTGACACCTTGCCCTTTTTTGCCGGACTGCAGCGGCCGCTAGCTAATACGACTCACTATAGGG
AGACCACAACGGTTTCCCTCTAGAAATAATTTTGTTTAACTTTAAGAAGGAGATAAACAATGGGTAAAGG
AGAAGAACTTTTCACTGGAGTTGTCCCAATTCTTGTTGAATTAGATGGTGATGTTAATGGGCACAAATTT
TCTGTCAGTGGAGAGGGTGAAGGTGATGCAACATACGGAAAACTTACCCTTAAATTTATTTGCACTACTG
GAAAACTACCTGTTCCGTGGCCAACACTTGTCACTACTTTCTCTTATGGTGTTCAATGCTTTTCCCGTTA
TCCGGATCATATGAAACGGCATGACTTTTTCAAGAGTGCCATGCCCGAAGGTTATGTACAGGAACGCACT
ATATCTTTCAAAGATGACGGGAACTACAAGACGCGTGCTGAAGTCAAGTTTGAAGGTGATACCCTTGTTA
ATCGTATCGAGTTAAAAGGTATTGATTTTAAAGAAGATGGAAACATTCTCGGACACAAACTCGAGTACAA
CTATAACTCACACAATGTATACATCACGGCAGACAAACAAAAGAATGGAATCAAAGCTAACTTCAAAATT
CGCCACAACATTGAAGATGGATCCGTTCAACTAGCAGACCATTATCAACAAAATACTCCAATTGGCGATG
GCCCTGTCCTTTTACCAGACAACCATTACCTGTCCACACAATCTGCCCTTTCGAAAGATCCCAATGAAAA
GAGAGACCACATGGTCCTTCTTGAGTTTGTAACAGCTGCTGGGATTACACATGGCATGGATGAACTATAC
AAGTGGGGTCTTAGCGCGGGCGCCGTAGATTTGAGAACTTTGGGATATTCACAGCAGCAGCAGGAAAAGA
TCAAGCCCAAAGTGAGGTCGACAGTCGCGCAGCATCACGAAGCGCTGGTGGGTCATGGGTTTACACATGC
CCACATCGTAGCCTTGTCGCAGCACCCTGCAGCCCTTGGCACGGTCGCCGTCAAGTACCAGGACATGATT
GCGGCGTTGCCGGAAGCCACACATGAGGCGATCGTCGGTGTGGGGAAACAGTGGAGCGGAGCCCGAGCGC
TTGAGGCCCTGTTGACGGTCGCGGGAGAGCTGAGAGGGCCTCCCCTTCAGCTGGACACGGGCCAGTTGCT
GAAGATCGCGAAGCGGGGAGGAGTCACGGCGGTCGAGGCGGTGCACGCGTGGCGCAATGCGCTCACGGGA
GCACCCCTCAACCTGACCCCAGAGCAGGTCGTGGCAATCGCCTCCAACATTGGTGGCAAACAGGCTCTGG
AAACTGTCCAGCGCCTGCTTCCCGTGCTGTGCCAAGCGCACGGGTTGACCCCAGAGCAGGTCGTGGCCAT
TGCCTCGAATGGAGGTGGCAAACAGGCTCTGGAAACCGTACAACGATTGCTGCCGGTGCTGTGCCAAGCG
CACGGACTTACCCCAGAGCAGGTCGTGGCAATCGCCTCCAACATTGGTGGCAAACAGGCTCTGGAAACTG
TCCAGCGCCTGCTTCCCGTGCTGTGCCAAGCGCACGGTTTAACCCCAGAGCAGGTCGTGGCAATCGCCTC
CAACATTGGTGGCAAACAGGCTCTGGAAACTGTCCAGCGCCTGCTTCCCGTGCTGTGCCAAGCGCACGGG
CTCACCCCAGAGCAGGTCGTGGCAATCGCCTCCAACATTGGTGGCAAACAGGCTCTGGAAACTGTCCAGC
GCCTGCTTCCCGTGCTGTGCCAAGCGCACGGTCTGACCCCAGAGCAGGTCGTGGCCATTGCCTCGAATGG
AGGTGGCAAACAGGCTCTGGAAACCGTACAACGATTGCTGCCGGTGCTGTGCCAAGCGCACGGGTTAACC
CCAGAGCAGGTCGTGGCAATCGCGAGCAATAACGGTGGCAAACAGGCTCTGGAAACGGTGCAGAGGCTCC
TTCCAGTGCTGTGCCAAGCGCACGGACTCACCCCAGAGCAGGTCGTGGCCATTGCCTCGAATGGAGGTGG
CAAACAGGCTCTGGAAACCGTACAACGATTGCTGCCGGTGCTGTGCCAAGCGCACGGTTTGACCCCAGAG
CAGGTCGTGGCGATCGCAAGCCACGACGGTGGCAAACAGGCTCTGGAAACAGTACAGAGGCTGTTGCCTG
TGCTGTGCCAAGCGCACGGGTTGACCCCAGAGCAGGTCGTGGCAATCGCGAGCAATAACGGTGGCAAACA
GGCTCTGGAAACGGTGCAGAGGCTCCTTCCAGTGCTGTGCCAAGCGCACGGACTTACCCCAGAGCAGGTC
GTGGCAATCGCGAGCAATAACGGTGGCAAACAGGCTCTGGAAACGGTGCAGAGGCTCCTTCCAGTGCTGT
GCCAAGCGCACGGACTGACCCCAGAGCAGGTCGTGGCCATTGCCTCGAATGGAGGTGGCAAACAGGCTCT
GGAAACCGTACAACGATTGCTGCCGGTGCTGTGCCAAGCGCACGGCCTGACCCCAGAGCAGGTCGTGGCC
ATTGCCTCGAATGGAGGTGGCAAACAGGCTCTGGAAACCGTACAACGATTGCTGCCGGTGCTGTGCCAAG
CGCACGGTTTAACCCCAGAGCAGGTCGTGGCAATCGCGAGCAATAACGGTGGCAAACAGGCTCTGGAAAC
GGTGCAGAGGCTCCTTCCAGTGCTGTGCCAAGCGCACGGGCTCACCCCAGAGCAGGTCGTGGCGATCGCA
AGCCACGACGGTGGCAAACAGGCTCTGGAAACAGTACAGAGGCTGTTGCCTGTGCTGTGCCAAGCGCACG
GTCTGACCCCAGAGCAGGTCGTGGCGATCGCAAGCCACGACGGTGGCAAACAGGCTCTGGAAACAGTACA
GAGGCTGTTGCCTGTGCTGTGCCAAGCGCACGGGTTAACCCCAGAGCAGGTCGTGGCAATCGCGAGCAAT
AACGGTGGCAAACAGGCTCTGGAAACGGTGCAGAGGCTCCTTCCAGTGCTGTGCCAAGCGCACGGACTCA
CCCCAGAGCAGGTCGTGGCCATTGCCTCGAATGGAGGTGGCAAACAGGCTCTGGAAACCGTACAACGATT
GCTGCCGGTGCTGTGCCAAGCGCACGGGTTGACCCCAGAGCAGGTCGTGGCGATCGCAAGCCACGACGGT
GGCAAACAGGCTCTGGAAACAGTACAGAGGCTGTTGCCTGTGCTGTGCCAAGCGCACGGACTTACCCCAG
AGCAGGTCGTGGCCATTGCCTCGAATGGAGGTGGCAAACAGGCTCTGGAAACCGTACAACGATTGCTGCC
GGTGCTGTGCCAAGCGCACGGACTGAGCGCGGGCGCCGTAGATTTGAGAACTTTGGGATATTCACAGCAG
CAGCAGGAAAAGATCAAGCCCAAAGTGAGGTCGACAGTCGCGCAGCATCACGAAGCGCTGGTGGGTCATG
GGTTTACACATGCCCACATCGTAGCCTTGTCGCAGCACCCTGCAGCCCTTGGCACGGTCGCCGTCAAGTA
CCAGGACATGATTGCGGCGTTGCCGGAAGCCACACATGAGGCGATCGTCGGTGTGGGGAAACAGTGGAGC
GGAGCCCGAGCGCTTGAGGCCCTGTTGACGGTCGCGGGAGAGCTGAGAGGGCCTCCCCTTCAGCTGGACA
CGGGCCAGTTGCTGAAGATCGCGAAGCGGGGAGGAGTCACGGCGGTCGAGGCGGTGCACGCGTGGCGCAA
TGCGCTCACGGGAGCACCCCTCAACCTGACCCCAGAGCAGGTCGTGGCGATCGCAAGCCACGACGGTGGC
AAACAGGCTCTGGAAACAGTACAGAGGCTGTTGCCTGTGCTGTGCCAAGCGCACGGTTTAACCCCAGAGC
AGGTCGTGGCAATCGCCTCCAACATTGGTGGCAAACAGGCTCTGGAAACTGTCCAGCGCCTGCTTCCCGT
GCTGTGCCAAGCGCACGGGCTCACCCCAGAGCAGGTCGTGGCCATTGCCTCGAATGGAGGTGGCAAACAG
GCTCTGGAAACCGTACAACGATTGCTGCCGGTGCTGTGCCAAGCGCACGGGTTAACCCCAGAGCAGGTCG
TGGCGATCGCAAGCCACGACGGTGGCAAACAGGCTCTGGAAACAGTACAGAGGCTGTTGCCTGTGCTGTG
CCAAGCGCACGGGTTGACCCCAGAGCAGGTCGTGGCGATCGCAAGCCACGACGGTGGCAAACAGGCTCTG
GAAACAGTACAGAGGCTGTTGCCTGTGCTGTGCCAAGCGCACGGACTTACCCCAGAGCAGGTCGTGGCAA
TCGCGAGCAATAACGGTGGCAAACAGGCTCTGGAAACGGTGCAGAGGCTCCTTCCAGTGCTGTGCCAAGC
GCACGGACTGACCCCAGAGCAGGTCGTGGCGATCGCAAGCCACGACGGTGGCAAACAGGCTCTGGAAACA
GTACAGAGGCTGTTGCCTGTGCTGTGCCAAGCGCACGGCCTGACCCCAGAGCAGGTCGTGGCAATCGCGA
GCAATAACGGTGGCAAACAGGCTCTGGAAACGGTGCAGAGGCTCCTTCCAGTGCTGTGCCAAGCGCACGG
TTTAACCCCAGAGCAGGTCGTGGCAATCGCGAGCAATAACGGTGGCAAACAGGCTCTGGAAACGGTGCAG
AGGCTCCTTCCAGTGCTGTGCCAAGCGCACGGGCTCACCCCAGAGCAGGTCGTGGCAATCGCCTCCAACA
TTGGTGGCAAACAGGCTCTGGAAACTGTCCAGCGCCTGCTTCCCGTGCTGTGCCAAGCGCACGGCCTAAC
CCCAGAGCAGGTCGTGGCCATTGCCTCGAATGGAGGTGGCAAACAGGCTCTGGAAACCGTACAACGATTG
CTGCCGGTGCTGTGCCAAGCGCACGGTCTGACCCCAGAGCAGGTCGTGGCGATCGCAAGCCACGACGGTG
GCAAACAGGCTCTGGAAACAGTACAGAGGCTGTTGCCTGTGCTGTGCCAAGCGCACGGGTTAACCCCAGA
GCAGGTCGTGGCCATTGCCTCGAATGGAGGTGGCAAACAGGCTCTGGAAACCGTACAACGATTGCTGCCG
GTGCTGTGCCAAGCGCACGGACTCACCCCAGAGCAGGTCGTGGCCATTGCCTCGAATGGAGGTGGCAAAC
AGGCTCTGGAAACCGTACAACGATTGCTGCCGGTGCTGTGCCAAGCGCACGGGTTGACCCCAGAGCAGGT
CGTGGCGATCGCAAGCCACGACGGTGGCAAACAGGCTCTGGAAACAGTACAGAGGCTGTTGCCTGTGCTG
TGCCAAGCGCACGGACTTACCCCAGAGCAGGTCGTGGCCATTGCCTCGAATGGAGGTGGCAAACAGGCTC
TGGAAACCGTACAACGATTGCTGCCGGTGCTGTGCCAAGCGCACGGACTGACCCCAGAGCAGGTCGTGGC
GATCGCAAGCCACGACGGTGGCAAACAGGCTCTGGAAACAGTACAGAGGCTGTTGCCTGTGCTGTGCCAA
GCGCACGGCCTGACCCCAGAGCAGGTCGTGGCAATCGCGAGCAATAACGGTGGCAAACAGGCTCTGGAAA
CGGTGCAGAGGCTCCTTCCAGTGCTGTGCCAAGCGCACGGTTTAACCCCAGAGCAGGTCGTGGCAATCGC
CTCCAACATTGGTGGCAAACAGGCTCTGGAAACTGTCCAGCGCCTGCTTCCCGTGCTGTGCCAAGCGCAC
GGGCTCACCCCAGAGCAGGTCGTGGCCATTGCCTCGAATGGAGGTGGCAAACAGGCTCTGGAATCTATCG
TTGCTCAGCTGTCACGTCCGGACCCGGCTCTGGCTGCTCTGACCAACGACCACCTGGTTGCTCTGGCTTG
CCTGGGTGGTCGTCCGGCTATGGACGCTGTTAAAAAAGGCCTAGTGCCGCGCGGCAGCCACCACCATCAC
CATCATTAATTCCAGAAATCATCCTTAGCGAAAGCTAAGGATTTTTTTTATCTGAAATTCTGCCTCGTGA
TACGCCTATTTTTATAGGTTAATGTCATGATAATAATGGTTTCTTAGACGTCAGGTGGCACTTTTCGGGG
AAATGTGCGCGGAACCCCTATTTGTTTATTTTTCTAAATACATTCAAATATGTATCCGCTCATGAGACAA
TAACCCTGATAAATGCTTCAATAATATTGAAAAAGGAAGAGTATGAGTATTCAACATTTCCGTGTCGCCC
TTATTCCCTTTTTTGCGGCATTTTGCCTTCCTGTTTTTGCTCACCCAGAAACGCTGGTGAA
