>Addgene plasmid #89666 | pSB1A3_GFP_dT31 | depositor partial sequence | sequence record 173746 | ORF
ATGGGTAAAGGAGAAGAACTTTTCACTGGAGTTGTCCCAATTCTTGTTGAATTAGATGGTGATGTTAATG
GGCACAAATTTTCTGTCAGTGGAGAGGGTGAAGGTGATGCAACATACGGAAAACTTACCCTTAAATTTAT
TTGCACTACTGGAAAACTACCTGTTCCGTGGCCAACACTTGTCACTACTTTCTCTTATGGTGTTCAATGC
TTTTCCCGTTATCCGGATCATATGAAACGGCATGACTTTTTCAAGAGTGCCATGCCCGAAGGTTATGTAC
AGGAACGCACTATATCTTTCAAAGATGACGGGAACTACAAGACGCGTGCTGAAGTCAAGTTTGAAGGTGA
TACCCTTGTTAATCGTATCGAGTTAAAAGGTATTGATTTTAAAGAAGATGGAAACATTCTCGGACACAAA
CTCGAGTACAACTATAACTCACACAATGTATACATCACGGCAGACAAACAAAAGAATGGAATCAAAGCTA
ACTTCAAAATTCGCCACAACATTGAAGATGGATCCGTTCAACTAGCAGACCATTATCAACAAAATACTCC
AATTGGCGATGGCCCTGTCCTTTTACCAGACAACCATTACCTGTCCACACAATCTGCCCTTTCGAAAGAT
CCCAATGAAAAGAGAGACCACATGGTCCTTCTTGAGTTTGTAACAGCTGCTGGGATTACACATGGCATGG
ATGAACTATACAAGTGGGGTCTTAGCGCGGGCGCCGTAGATTTGAGAACTTTGGGATATTCACAGCAGCA
GCAGGAAAAGATCAAGCCCAAAGTGAGGTCGACAGTCGCGCAGCATCACGAAGCGCTGGTGGGTCATGGG
TTTACACATGCCCACATCGTAGCCTTGTCGCAGCACCCTGCAGCCCTTGGCACGGTCGCCGTCAAGTACC
AGGACATGATTGCGGCGTTGCCGGAAGCCACACATGAGGCGATCGTCGGTGTGGGGAAACAGTGGAGCGG
AGCCCGAGCGCTTGAGGCCCTGTTGACGGTCGCGGGAGAGCTGAGAGGGCCTCCCCTTCAGCTGGACACG
GGCCAGTTGCTGAAGATCGCGAAGCGGGGAGGAGTCACGGCGGTCGAGGCGGTGCACGCGTGGCGCAATG
CGCTCACGGGAGCACCCCTCAACCTGACCCCAGAGCAGGTCGTGGCAATCGCCTCCAACATTGGTGGCAA
ACAGGCTCTGGAAACTGTCCAGCGCCTGCTTCCCGTGCTGTGCCAAGCGCACGGGTTGACCCCAGAGCAG
GTCGTGGCCATTGCCTCGAATGGAGGTGGCAAACAGGCTCTGGAAACCGTACAACGATTGCTGCCGGTGC
TGTGCCAAGCGCACGGACTTACCCCAGAGCAGGTCGTGGCAATCGCCTCCAACATTGGTGGCAAACAGGC
TCTGGAAACTGTCCAGCGCCTGCTTCCCGTGCTGTGCCAAGCGCACGGTTTAACCCCAGAGCAGGTCGTG
GCAATCGCCTCCAACATTGGTGGCAAACAGGCTCTGGAAACTGTCCAGCGCCTGCTTCCCGTGCTGTGCC
AAGCGCACGGGCTCACCCCAGAGCAGGTCGTGGCAATCGCCTCCAACATTGGTGGCAAACAGGCTCTGGA
AACTGTCCAGCGCCTGCTTCCCGTGCTGTGCCAAGCGCACGGTCTGACCCCAGAGCAGGTCGTGGCCATT
GCCTCGAATGGAGGTGGCAAACAGGCTCTGGAAACCGTACAACGATTGCTGCCGGTGCTGTGCCAAGCGC
ACGGGTTAACCCCAGAGCAGGTCGTGGCAATCGCGAGCAATAACGGTGGCAAACAGGCTCTGGAAACGGT
GCAGAGGCTCCTTCCAGTGCTGTGCCAAGCGCACGGACTCACCCCAGAGCAGGTCGTGGCCATTGCCTCG
AATGGAGGTGGCAAACAGGCTCTGGAAACCGTACAACGATTGCTGCCGGTGCTGTGCCAAGCGCACGGTT
TGACCCCAGAGCAGGTCGTGGCGATCGCAAGCCACGACGGTGGCAAACAGGCTCTGGAAACAGTACAGAG
GCTGTTGCCTGTGCTGTGCCAAGCGCACGGGTTGACCCCAGAGCAGGTCGTGGCAATCGCGAGCAATAAC
GGTGGCAAACAGGCTCTGGAAACGGTGCAGAGGCTCCTTCCAGTGCTGTGCCAAGCGCACGGACTTACCC
CAGAGCAGGTCGTGGCAATCGCGAGCAATAACGGTGGCAAACAGGCTCTGGAAACGGTGCAGAGGCTCCT
TCCAGTGCTGTGCCAAGCGCACGGACTGACCCCAGAGCAGGTCGTGGCCATTGCCTCGAATGGAGGTGGC
AAACAGGCTCTGGAAACCGTACAACGATTGCTGCCGGTGCTGTGCCAAGCGCACGGCCTGACCCCAGAGC
AGGTCGTGGCCATTGCCTCGAATGGAGGTGGCAAACAGGCTCTGGAAACCGTACAACGATTGCTGCCGGT
GCTGTGCCAAGCGCACGGTTTAACCCCAGAGCAGGTCGTGGCAATCGCGAGCAATAACGGTGGCAAACAG
GCTCTGGAAACGGTGCAGAGGCTCCTTCCAGTGCTGTGCCAAGCGCACGGGCTCACCCCAGAGCAGGTCG
TGGCGATCGCAAGCCACGACGGTGGCAAACAGGCTCTGGAAACAGTACAGAGGCTGTTGCCTGTGCTGTG
CCAAGCGCACGGTCTGACCCCAGAGCAGGTCGTGGCGATCGCAAGCCACGACGGTGGCAAACAGGCTCTG
GAAACAGTACAGAGGCTGTTGCCTGTGCTGTGCCAAGCGCACGGGTTAACCCCAGAGCAGGTCGTGGCAA
TCGCGAGCAATAACGGTGGCAAACAGGCTCTGGAAACGGTGCAGAGGCTCCTTCCAGTGCTGTGCCAAGC
GCACGGACTCACCCCAGAGCAGGTCGTGGCCATTGCCTCGAATGGAGGTGGCAAACAGGCTCTGGAAACC
GTACAACGATTGCTGCCGGTGCTGTGCCAAGCGCACGGGTTGACCCCAGAGCAGGTCGTGGCGATCGCAA
GCCACGACGGTGGCAAACAGGCTCTGGAAACAGTACAGAGGCTGTTGCCTGTGCTGTGCCAAGCGCACGG
ACTTACCCCAGAGCAGGTCGTGGCCATTGCCTCGAATGGAGGTGGCAAACAGGCTCTGGAAACCGTACAA
CGATTGCTGCCGGTGCTGTGCCAAGCGCACGGACTGAGCGCGGGCGCCGTAGATTTGAGAACTTTGGGAT
ATTCACAGCAGCAGCAGGAAAAGATCAAGCCCAAAGTGAGGTCGACAGTCGCGCAGCATCACGAAGCGCT
GGTGGGTCATGGGTTTACACATGCCCACATCGTAGCCTTGTCGCAGCACCCTGCAGCCCTTGGCACGGTC
GCCGTCAAGTACCAGGACATGATTGCGGCGTTGCCGGAAGCCACACATGAGGCGATCGTCGGTGTGGGGA
AACAGTGGAGCGGAGCCCGAGCGCTTGAGGCCCTGTTGACGGTCGCGGGAGAGCTGAGAGGGCCTCCCCT
TCAGCTGGACACGGGCCAGTTGCTGAAGATCGCGAAGCGGGGAGGAGTCACGGCGGTCGAGGCGGTGCAC
GCGTGGCGCAATGCGCTCACGGGAGCACCCCTCAACCTGACCCCAGAGCAGGTCGTGGCGATCGCAAGCC
ACGACGGTGGCAAACAGGCTCTGGAAACAGTACAGAGGCTGTTGCCTGTGCTGTGCCAAGCGCACGGTTT
AACCCCAGAGCAGGTCGTGGCAATCGCCTCCAACATTGGTGGCAAACAGGCTCTGGAAACTGTCCAGCGC
CTGCTTCCCGTGCTGTGCCAAGCGCACGGGCTCACCCCAGAGCAGGTCGTGGCCATTGCCTCGAATGGAG
GTGGCAAACAGGCTCTGGAAACCGTACAACGATTGCTGCCGGTGCTGTGCCAAGCGCACGGGTTAACCCC
AGAGCAGGTCGTGGCGATCGCAAGCCACGACGGTGGCAAACAGGCTCTGGAAACAGTACAGAGGCTGTTG
CCTGTGCTGTGCCAAGCGCACGGGTTGACCCCAGAGCAGGTCGTGGCGATCGCAAGCCACGACGGTGGCA
AACAGGCTCTGGAAACAGTACAGAGGCTGTTGCCTGTGCTGTGCCAAGCGCACGGACTTACCCCAGAGCA
GGTCGTGGCAATCGCGAGCAATAACGGTGGCAAACAGGCTCTGGAAACGGTGCAGAGGCTCCTTCCAGTG
CTGTGCCAAGCGCACGGACTGACCCCAGAGCAGGTCGTGGCGATCGCAAGCCACGACGGTGGCAAACAGG
CTCTGGAAACAGTACAGAGGCTGTTGCCTGTGCTGTGCCAAGCGCACGGCCTGACCCCAGAGCAGGTCGT
GGCAATCGCGAGCAATAACGGTGGCAAACAGGCTCTGGAAACGGTGCAGAGGCTCCTTCCAGTGCTGTGC
CAAGCGCACGGTTTAACCCCAGAGCAGGTCGTGGCAATCGCGAGCAATAACGGTGGCAAACAGGCTCTGG
AAACGGTGCAGAGGCTCCTTCCAGTGCTGTGCCAAGCGCACGGGCTCACCCCAGAGCAGGTCGTGGCAAT
CGCCTCCAACATTGGTGGCAAACAGGCTCTGGAAACTGTCCAGCGCCTGCTTCCCGTGCTGTGCCAAGCG
CACGGCCTAACCCCAGAGCAGGTCGTGGCCATTGCCTCGAATGGAGGTGGCAAACAGGCTCTGGAAACCG
TACAACGATTGCTGCCGGTGCTGTGCCAAGCGCACGGTCTGACCCCAGAGCAGGTCGTGGCGATCGCAAG
CCACGACGGTGGCAAACAGGCTCTGGAAACAGTACAGAGGCTGTTGCCTGTGCTGTGCCAAGCGCACGGG
TTAACCCCAGAGCAGGTCGTGGCCATTGCCTCGAATGGAGGTGGCAAACAGGCTCTGGAAACCGTACAAC
GATTGCTGCCGGTGCTGTGCCAAGCGCACGGACTCACCCCAGAGCAGGTCGTGGCCATTGCCTCGAATGG
AGGTGGCAAACAGGCTCTGGAAACCGTACAACGATTGCTGCCGGTGCTGTGCCAAGCGCACGGGTTGACC
CCAGAGCAGGTCGTGGCGATCGCAAGCCACGACGGTGGCAAACAGGCTCTGGAAACAGTACAGAGGCTGT
TGCCTGTGCTGTGCCAAGCGCACGGACTTACCCCAGAGCAGGTCGTGGCCATTGCCTCGAATGGAGGTGG
CAAACAGGCTCTGGAAACCGTACAACGATTGCTGCCGGTGCTGTGCCAAGCGCACGGACTGACCCCAGAG
CAGGTCGTGGCGATCGCAAGCCACGACGGTGGCAAACAGGCTCTGGAAACAGTACAGAGGCTGTTGCCTG
TGCTGTGCCAAGCGCACGGCCTGACCCCAGAGCAGGTCGTGGCAATCGCGAGCAATAACGGTGGCAAACA
GGCTCTGGAAACGGTGCAGAGGCTCCTTCCAGTGCTGTGCCAAGCGCACGGTTTAACCCCAGAGCAGGTC
GTGGCAATCGCCTCCAACATTGGTGGCAAACAGGCTCTGGAAACTGTCCAGCGCCTGCTTCCCGTGCTGT
GCCAAGCGCACGGGCTCACCCCAGAGCAGGTCGTGGCCATTGCCTCGAATGGAGGTGGCAAACAGGCTCT
GGAATCTATCGTTGCTCAGCTGTCACGTCCGGACCCGGCTCTGGCTGCTCTGACCAACGACCACCTGGTT
GCTCTGGCTTGCCTGGGTGGTCGTCCGGCTATGGACGCTGTTAAAAAAGGCCTAGTGCCGCGCGGCAGCC
ACCACCATCACCATCATTAA
